LOCUS       Exported 2215 bp ds-DNA circular SYN 13-MAY-2021
DEFINITION  empty BB2 for transcription unit cloning.
ACCESSION   .
VERSION     .
KEYWORDS    BB2_BC
SOURCE      synthetic DNA construct
  ORGANISM  synthetic DNA construct
REFERENCE   1 (bases 1 to 2215)
  AUTHORS   Prielhofer R, Barrero JJ, Steuer S, Gassler T, Zahrl R, Baumann K,
            Sauer M, Mattanovich D, Gasser B, Marx H
  TITLE     GoldenPiCS: a Golden Gate-derived modular cloning system for applied
            synthetic biology in the yeast Pichia pastoris.
  JOURNAL   BMC Syst Biol. 2017 Dec 8;11(1):123. doi: 10.1186/s12918-017-0492-3.
  PUBMED    29221460
REFERENCE   2 (bases 1 to 2215)
  AUTHORS   .
  TITLE     Direct Submission
  JOURNAL   Exported May 13, 2021 from SnapGene Server 1.1.58
            http://www.snapgene.com
FEATURES             Location/Qualifiers
     source          1..2215
                     /organism="synthetic DNA construct"
                     /mol_type="other DNA"
     promoter        49..153
                     /gene="bla"
                     /label=AmpR promoter
     CDS             154..1014
                     /codon_start=1
                     /gene="bla"
                     /product="beta-lactamase"
                     /label=AmpR
                     /note="confers resistance to ampicillin, carbenicillin, and
                     related antibiotics"
                     /translation="MSIQHFRVALIPFFAAFCLPVFAHPETLVKVKDAEDQLGARVGYI
                     ELDLNSGKILESFRPEERFPMMSTFKVLLCGAVLSRIDAGQEQLGRRIHYSQNDLVEYS
                     PVTEKHLTDGMTVRELCSAAITMSDNTAANLLLTTIGGPKELTAFLHNMGDHVTRLDRW
                     EPELNEAIPNDERDTTMPVAMATTLRKLLTGELLTLASRQQLIDWMEADKVAGPLLRSA
                     LPAGWFIADKSGAGERGSRGIIAALGPDGKPSRIVVIYTTGSQATMDERNRQIAEIGAS
                     LIKHW"
     primer_bind     complement(372..391)
                     /label=Amp-R
                     /note="Ampicillin resistance gene, reverse primer"
     rep_origin      1240..1828
                     /direction=RIGHT
                     /label=ori
                     /note="high-copy-number ColE1/pMB1/pBR322/pUC origin of
                     replication"
     primer_bind     1729..1748
                     /label=pBR322ori-F
                     /note="pBR322 origin, forward primer"
     primer_bind     1982..1999
                     /label=L4440
                     /note="L4440 vector, forward primer"
ORIGIN
        1 ccggtgccgc tacagggcgc gtcaggtggc acttttcggg gaaatgtgcg cggaacccct
       61 atttgtttat ttttctaaat acattcaaat atgtatccgc tcatgagaca ataaccctga
      121 taaatgcttc aataatattg aaaaaggaag agtatgagta ttcaacattt ccgtgtcgcc
      181 cttattccct tttttgcggc attttgcctt cctgtttttg ctcacccaga aacgctggtg
      241 aaagtaaaag atgctgaaga tcagttgggt gcacgagtgg gttacatcga actggatctc
      301 aacagcggta agatccttga gagttttcgc cccgaagaac gttttccaat gatgagcact
      361 tttaaagttc tgctatgtgg cgcggtatta tcccgtattg acgccgggca agagcaactc
      421 ggtcgccgca tacactattc tcagaatgac ttggttgagt actcaccagt cacagaaaag
      481 catcttacgg atggcatgac agtaagagaa ttatgcagtg ctgccataac catgagtgat
      541 aacactgcgg ccaacttact tctgacaacg atcggaggac cgaaggagct aaccgctttt
      601 ttgcacaaca tgggggatca tgtaactcgc cttgatcgtt gggaaccgga gctgaatgaa
      661 gccataccaa acgacgagcg tgacaccacg atgcctgtag caatggcaac aacgttgcgc
      721 aaactattaa ctggcgaact acttactcta gcttcccggc aacaattaat agactggatg
      781 gaggcggata aagttgcagg accacttctg cgctcggccc ttccggctgg ctggtttatt
      841 gctgataaat ctggagccgg tgagcgtggc tctcgcggta tcattgcagc actggggcca
      901 gatggtaagc cctcccgtat cgtagttatc tacacgacgg ggagtcaggc aactatggat
      961 gaacgaaata gacagatcgc tgagataggt gcctcactga ttaagcattg gtaactgtca
     1021 gaccaagttt actcatatat actttagatt gatttaaaac ttcattttta atttaaaagg
     1081 atctaggtga agatcctttt tgataatctc atgaacaata aaactgtctg cttacataaa
     1141 cagtaataca aggggtgtag atctcatgac caaaatccct taacgtgagt tttcgttcca
     1201 ctgagcgtca gaccccgtag aaaagatcaa aggatcttct tgagatcctt tttttctgcg
     1261 cgtaatctgc tgcttgcaaa caaaaaaacc accgctacca gcggtggttt gtttgccgga
     1321 tcaagagcta ccaactcttt ttccgaaggt aactggcttc agcagagcgc agataccaaa
     1381 tactgttctt ctagtgtagc cgtagttagg ccaccacttc aagaactctg tagcaccgcc
     1441 tacatacctc gctctgctaa tcctgttacc agtggctgct gccagtggcg ataagtcgtg
     1501 tcttaccggg ttggactcaa gacgatagtt accggataag gcgcagcggt cgggctgaac
     1561 ggggggttcg tgcacacagc ccagcttgga gcgaacgacc tacaccgaac tgagatacct
     1621 acagcgtgag ctatgagaaa gcgccacgct tcccgaaggg agaaaggcgg acaggtatcc
     1681 ggtaagcggc agggtcggaa caggagagcg cacgagggag cttccagggg gaaacgcctg
     1741 gtatctttat agtcctgtcg ggtttcgcca cctctgactt gagcgtcgat ttttgtgatg
     1801 ctcgtcaggg gggcggagcc tatggaaaaa cgccagcaac gcggcctttt tacggttcct
     1861 ggccttttgc tggccttttg ctcacatgtt ctttcctgcg ttatcccctg attctgtgga
     1921 taaccgtatt accgcctttg agtgagctga taccgctcgc cgcagccgaa cgaccgagcg
     1981 cagcgagtca gtgagcgagg aagcggaaga gcgcccaata cgcaaaccgc ctctccccgc
     2041 gcgttggccg attcattaat gcagctggca cgacaggttt cccgactgga aagcgggcag
     2101 tgagcgcaac actagtcgca aaaaaccccg cccctgacag ggcggggttt tttcgcggtc
     2161 tccccgggga ggcgtcttcg gatccctcga ggaagacgcc gctaattgga gacca
//
