[The description below was written by a language model from this plasmid's Addgene catalogue record and the feature table of its GenBank file.]
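Description:
BB2_BC is an empty level-2 backbone ("BB2") from GoldenPiCS, a Golden Gate-derived modular cloning system built for synthetic biology in the yeast Pichia pastoris. It is a small, circular synthetic plasmid. The sequence record is 2215 bp, slightly larger than the catalogue backbone size of 2179 bp. The plasmid is catalogued as a bacterial vector and is maintained in E. coli. Propagation relies on a high-copy ColE1/pMB1/pUC-type origin of replication, and selection relies on the bla gene, which encodes beta-lactamase, expressed from its native AmpR promoter. This gene confers resistance to ampicillin and related antibiotics.

The plasmid carries no insert, and the annotated features are limited to the resistance cassette, the origin and a few standard sequencing primer sites (Amp-R, pBR322ori-F and L4440). No yeast promoter, terminator, yeast selection marker, genome integration locus or reporter is annotated, so as recorded this is purely an E. coli assembly intermediate and not a construct ready for yeast expression. The stated purpose is transcription unit cloning: the vector serves as the recipient in which the parts of a single expression unit are joined. The feature table does not annotate the type IIS restriction sites or the fusion overhangs that such an assembly would use. It also does not explain the "BC" suffix, though this plausibly designates the pair of flanking fusion sites that set the unit's position in later multi-gene assemblies. The unannotated region downstream of the origin, near the L4440 primer site, is the likely location of the cloning site, but the record does not confirm this.
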