Addgene plasmid #98535: BB2_BC
Purpose: (Empty Backbone) empty BB2 for transcription unit cloning
Depositing lab: Brigitte Gasser & Diethard Mattanovich & Michael Sauer. Depositing organization: Universitaet fur Bodenkultur Wien (BOKU-WIEN). Publication: GoldenPiCS: a Golden Gate-derived modular cloning system for applied synthetic biology in the yeast Pichia pastoris. Prielhofer R, Barrero JJ, Steuer S, Gassler T, Zahrl R, Baumann K, Sauer M, Mattanovich D, Gasser B, Marx H. BMC Syst Biol. 2017 Dec 8;11(1):123. doi: 10.1186/s12918-017-0492-3. PubMed 29221460.
Backbone
  Vector backbone: BB2
  Backbone size (bp): 2179
  Vector type: Bacterial Expression
Growth in bacteria
  Bacterial resistance: Ampicillin, 100 μg/mL
  Growth temperature: 37°C
  Growth strain: DH10B
  Copy number: High Copy
Gene/Insert
  Gene/Insert name: None
Terms and licenses: Academic/Nonprofit Terms; Industry Terms: Not Available to Industry
How to cite: BB2_BC was a gift from Brigitte Gasser & Diethard Mattanovich & Michael Sauer (Addgene plasmid # 98535 ; http://n2t.net/addgene:98535 ; RRID:Addgene_98535)
